Addgene plasmid #110814: px330 Gatad2a sgRNA (for deletion)
Purpose: Expressed sgRNA for generating Gatad2a deletion (knockout ) in mouse cell lines
Depositing lab: Jacob Hanna. Depositing organization: Weizmann Institute of Science. Publication: Neutralizing Gatad2a-Chd4-Mbd3/NuRD Complex Facilitates Deterministic Induction of Naive Pluripotency. Mor N, Rais Y, Sheban D, Peles S, Aguilera-Castrejon A, Zviran A, Elinger D, Viukov S, Geula S, Krupalnik V, Zerbib M, Chomsky E, Lasman L, Shani T, Bayerl J, Gafni O, Hanna S, Buenrostro JD, Hagai T, Masika H, Vainorius G, Bergman Y, Greenleaf WJ, Esteban MA, Elling U, Levin Y, Massarwa R, Merbl Y, Novershtern N, Hanna JH. Cell Stem Cell. 2018 Sep 6;23(3):412-425.e10. doi: 10.1016/j.stem.2018.07.004. Epub 2018 Aug 16. PubMed 30122475.
Backbone
  Vector backbone: px330
  Backbone manufacturer: Feng Zhang
  Backbone size w/o insert (bp): 8500
  Total vector size (bp): 8520
  Vector type: Mammalian Expression
Growth in bacteria
  Bacterial resistance: Ampicillin, 100 μg/mL
  Growth temperature: 37°C
  Growth strain: DH5alpha
  Copy number: High Copy
Gene/Insert
  Gene/Insert name: mGataD2a (alt name: p66a)
  gRNA/shRNA sequence: GAGCACAATCACATCAGGCG
  Species: M. musculus (mouse)
  Insert size (bp): 20
  Entrez Gene: Gatad2a (a.k.a. 1110066C11Rik)
  Cloning method: Restriction Enzyme; 5′ cloning site BbsI (destroyed during cloning); 3′ cloning site BbsI (destroyed during cloning)
  Sequencing primers: 5′ TGGCCTTTTGCTCACATGTG
Terms and licenses: Academic/Nonprofit Terms; Industry Terms: Not Available to Industry
How to cite: px330 Gatad2a sgRNA (for deletion) was a gift from Jacob Hanna (Addgene plasmid # 110814 ; http://n2t.net/addgene:110814 ; RRID:Addgene_110814)
