[The description below was written by a language model from this plasmid's Addgene catalogue record and pLannotate feature annotations shown in this document.]
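Description:
px330 Gatad2a sgRNA (for deletion) is an all-in-one CRISPR/Cas9 mammalian expression plasmid built on the px330 backbone, about 8.5 kb in total. It carries a 20-nt guide targeting mouse Gatad2a (also called p66a), a component of the NuRD complex. The guide was inserted between the two BbsI sites of the backbone, which were destroyed in the process. This places it directly downstream of the human U6 RNA polymerase III promoter and upstream of the Streptococcus pyogenes guide RNA scaffold, so a complete single guide RNA is transcribed in transfected cells. The feature table also lists a second, partial scaffold fragment just after the full one.

The second expression unit supplies the nuclease. A hybrid promoter made of the CMV enhancer, the chicken β-actin promoter and a hybrid intron drives S. pyogenes Cas9. The annotation software splits Cas9 into adjoining N- and C-terminal portions, but these abut and so appear to form one continuous coding sequence. Cas9 is followed by a nucleoplasmin nuclear localization signal and terminated by the bovine growth hormone polyadenylation signal. A single AAV2 inverted terminal repeat is annotated downstream of the cassette. With only one annotated, the record does not support use as an AAV packaging vector.

The plasmid is propagated in E. coli at high copy from a ColE1/pUC-type origin under ampicillin selection (β-lactamase), and it also contains an f1 phage origin. No mammalian selection marker or fluorescent reporter is annotated. According to the record, the plasmid is used to generate Gatad2a deletion (knockout) alleles in mouse cell lines.
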