Features (pLannotate 1.2.2; 19 found; start..end, strand, type, name):
      1..241     +  promoter       U6 promoter: RNA polymerase III promoter for human U6 snRNA
    271..346     +  misc_RNA       gRNA scaffold: guide RNA scaffold for the Streptococcus pyogenes CRISPR/Cas9 system
    353..396     +  misc_RNA       gRNA scaffold (fragment): guide RNA scaffold for the Streptococcus pyogenes CRISPR/Cas9 system
    443..728     +  enhancer       CMV enhancer: human cytomegalovirus immediate early enhancer; contains an 18-bp deletion relative to the standard CMV enhancer
    730..851     +  promoter       chicken β-actin promoter (fragment): contains a 21-bp deletion relative to the standard chicken β-actin promoter
    865..1015    +  promoter       chicken β-actin promoter (fragment): contains a 21-bp deletion relative to the standard chicken β-actin promoter
   1016..1243    +  intron         hybrid intron: hybrid between chicken β-actin (CBA) and minute virus of mice (MMV) introns (Gray et al., 2011)
   1381..2982    +  CDS            Cas9(N): N-terminal portion of Streptococcus pyogenes Cas9 (Zetsche et al., 2015)
   2983..5481    +  CDS            Cas9(C): C-terminal portion of Streptococcus pyogenes Cas9 (Zetsche et al., 2015)
   5482..5529    +  CDS            nucleoplasmin NLS: bipartite nuclear localization signal from nucleoplasmin
   5563..5674    +  polyA_signal   bGH poly(A) signal: bovine growth hormone polyadenylation signal
   5779..5919    +  repeat_region  AAV2 ITR: inverted terminal repeat of adeno-associated virus serotype 2 inverted
   5924..5975    -  misc_feature   bom (fragment): basis of mobility region from pBR322
   5994..6449    +  rep_origin     f1 ori (sequence partly withheld): f1 bacteriophage origin of replication; arrow indicates direction of (+) strand synthesis
   6450..6499    -  misc_feature   bom (fragment): basis of mobility region from pBR322
   6601..6636    -  CDS            rop (fragment): Rop protein, which maintains plasmids at low copy number; rop
   6731..6835    +  promoter       AmpR promoter: bla
   6836..7696    +  CDS            AmpR: β-lactamase; bla; confers resistance to ampicillin, carbenicillin, and related antibiotics
   7867..8455    +  rep_origin     ori: high-copy-number ColE1/pMB1/pBR322/pUC origin of replication
>Addgene plasmid #110814 | px330 Gatad2a sgRNA (for deletion) | addgene full sequence | sequence record 231312 | Addgene NGS Result
GAGGGCCTATTTCCCATGATTCCTTCATATTTGCATATACGATACAAGGCTGTTAGAGAGATAATTGGAA
TTAATTTGACTGTAAACACAAAGATATTAGTACAAAATACGTGACGTAGAAAGTAATAATTTCTTGGGTA
GTTTGCAGTTTTAAAATTATGTTTTAAAATGGACTATCATATGCTTACCGTAACTTGAAAGTATTTCGAT
TTCTTGGCTTTATATATCTTGTGGAAAGGACGAAACACCGGAGCACAATCACATCAGGCGGTTTTAGAGC
TAGAAATAGCAAGTTAAAATAAGGCTAGTCCGTTATCAACTTGAAAAAGTGGCACCGAGTCGGTGCTTTT
TTGTTTTAGAGCTAGAAATAGCAAGTTAAAATAAGGCTAGTCCGTTTTTAGCGCGTGCGCCAATTCTGCA
GACAAATGGCTCTAGAGGTACCCGTTACATAACTTACGGTAAATGGCCCGCCTGGCTGACCGCCCAACGA
CCCCCGCCCATTGACGTCAATAGTAACGCCAATAGGGACTTTCCATTGACGTCAATGGGTGGAGTATTTA
CGGTAAACTGCCCACTTGGCAGTACATCAAGTGTATCATATGCCAAGTACGCCCCCTATTGACGTCAATG
ACGGTAAATGGCCCGCCTGGCATTGTGCCCAGTACATGACCTTATGGGACTTTCCTACTTGGCAGTACAT
CTACGTATTAGTCATCGCTATTACCATGGTCGAGGTGAGCCCCACGTTCTGCTTCACTCTCCCCATCTCC
CCCCCCTCCCCACCCCCAATTTTGTATTTATTTATTTTTTAATTATTTTGTGCAGCGATGGGGGCGGGGG
GGGGGGGGGGGGGGGSSCGSGCGGGGSGGGGGGGGGGGGGGGGGGGGGGGGGSGGGGSGGGGSGAGGCGG
AGAGGTGCGGCGGCAGCCAATCAGAGCGGCGCGCTCCGAAAGTTTCCTTTTATGGCGAGGCGGCGGCGGC
GGCGGCCCTATAAAAAGCGAAGCGCGCGGCGGGCGGGAGTCGCTGCGCGCTGCCTTCGCCCCGTGCCCCG
CTCCGCCGCCGCCTCGCGCCGCCCGCCCCGGCTCTGACTGACCGCGTTACTCCCACAGGTGAGCGGGCGG
GACGGCCCTTCTCCTCCGGGCTGTAATTAGCTGAGCAAGAGGTAAGGGTTTAAGGGATGGTTGGTTGGTG
GGGTATTAATGTTTAATTACCTGGAGCACCTGCCTGAAATCACTTTTTTTCAGGTTGGACCGGTGCCACC
ATGGACTATAAGGACCACGACGGAGACTACAAGGATCATGATATTGATTACAAAGACGATGACGATAAGA
TGGCCCCAAAGAAGAAGCGGAAGGTCGGTATCCACGGAGTCCCAGCAGCCGACAAGAAGTACAGCATCGG
CCTGGACATCGGCACCAACTCTGTGGGCTGGGCCGTGATCACCGACGAGTACAAGGTGCCCAGCAAGAAA
TTCAAGGTGCTGGGCAACACCGACCGGCACAGCATCAAGAAGAACCTGATCGGAGCCCTGCTGTTCGACA
GCGGCGAAACAGCCGAGGCCACCCGGCTGAAGAGAACCGCCAGAAGAAGATACACCAGACGGAAGAACCG
GATCTGCTATCTGCAAGAGATCTTCAGCAACGAGATGGCCAAGGTGGACGACAGCTTCTTCCACAGACTG
GAAGAGTCCTTCCTGGTGGAAGAGGATAAGAAGCACGAGCGGCACCCCATCTTCGGCAACATCGTGGACG
AGGTGGCCTACCACGAGAAGTACCCCACCATCTACCACCTGAGAAAGAAACTGGTGGACAGCACCGACAA
GGCCGACCTGCGGCTGATCTATCTGGCCCTGGCCCACATGATCAAGTTCCGGGGCCACTTCCTGATCGAG
GGCGACCTGAACCCCGACAACAGCGACGTGGACAAGCTGTTCATCCAGCTGGTGCAGACCTACAACCAGC
TGTTCGAGGAAAACCCCATCAACGCCAGCGGCGTGGACGCCAAGGCCATCCTGTCTGCCAGACTGAGCAA
GAGCAGACGGCTGGAAAATCTGATCGCCCAGCTGCCCGGCGAGAAGAAGAATGGCCTGTTCGGAAACCTG
ATTGCCCTGAGCCTGGGCCTGACCCCCAACTTCAAGAGCAACTTCGACCTGGCCGAGGATGCCAAACTGC
AGCTGAGCAAGGACACCTACGACGACGACCTGGACAACCTGCTGGCCCAGATCGGCGACCAGTACGCCGA
CCTGTTTCTGGCCGCCAAGAACCTGTCCGACGCCATCCTGCTGAGCGACATCCTGAGAGTGAACACCGAG
ATCACCAAGGCCCCCCTGAGCGCCTCTATGATCAAGAGATACGACGAGCACCACCAGGACCTGACCCTGC
TGAAAGCTCTCGTGCGGCAGCAGCTGCCTGAGAAGTACAAAGAGATTTTCTTCGACCAGAGCAAGAACGG
CTACGCCGGCTACATTGACGGCGGAGCCAGCCAGGAAGAGTTCTACAAGTTCATCAAGCCCATCCTGGAA
AAGATGGACGGCACCGAGGAACTGCTCGTGAAGCTGAACAGAGAGGACCTGCTGCGGAAGCAGCGGACCT
TCGACAACGGCAGCATCCCCCACCAGATCCACCTGGGAGAGCTGCACGCCATTCTGCGGCGGCAGGAAGA
TTTTTACCCATTCCTGAAGGACAACCGGGAAAAGATCGAGAAGATCCTGACCTTCCGCATCCCCTACTAC
GTGGGCCCTCTGGCCAGGGGAAACAGCAGATTCGCCTGGATGACCAGAAAGAGCGAGGAAACCATCACCC
CCTGGAACTTCGAGGAAGTGGTGGACAAGGGCGCTTCCGCCCAGAGCTTCATCGAGCGGATGACCAACTT
CGATAAGAACCTGCCCAACGAGAAGGTGCTGCCCAAGCACAGCCTGCTGTACGAGTACTTCACCGTGTAT
AACGAGCTGACCAAAGTGAAATACGTGACCGAGGGAATGAGAAAGCCCGCCTTCCTGAGCGGCGAGCAGA
AAAAGGCCATCGTGGACCTGCTGTTCAAGACCAACCGGAAAGTGACCGTGAAGCAGCTGAAAGAGGACTA
CTTCAAGAAAATCGAGTGCTTCGACTCCGTGGAAATCTCCGGCGTGGAAGATCGGTTCAACGCCTCCCTG
GGCACATACCACGATCTGCTGAAAATTATCAAGGACAAGGACTTCCTGGACAATGAGGAAAACGAGGACA
TTCTGGAAGATATCGTGCTGACCCTGACACTGTTTGAGGACAGAGAGATGATCGAGGAACGGCTGAAAAC
CTATGCCCACCTGTTCGACGACAAAGTGATGAAGCAGCTGAAGCGGCGGAGATACACCGGCTGGGGCAGG
CTGAGCCGGAAGCTGATCAACGGCATCCGGGACAAGCAGTCCGGCAAGACAATCCTGGATTTCCTGAAGT
CCGACGGCTTCGCCAACAGAAACTTCATGCAGCTGATCCACGACGACAGCCTGACCTTTAAAGAGGACAT
CCAGAAAGCCCAGGTGTCCGGCCAGGGCGATAGCCTGCACGAGCACATTGCCAATCTGGCCGGCAGCCCC
GCCATTAAGAAGGGCATCCTGCAGACAGTGAAGGTGGTGGACGAGCTCGTGAAAGTGATGGGCCGGCACA
AGCCCGAGAACATCGTGATCGAAATGGCCAGAGAGAACCAGACCACCCAGAAGGGACAGAAGAACAGCCG
CGAGAGAATGAAGCGGATCGAAGAGGGCATCAAAGAGCTGGGCAGCCAGATCCTGAAAGAACACCCCGTG
GAAAACACCCAGCTGCAGAACGAGAAGCTGTACCTGTACTACCTGCAGAATGGGCGGGATATGTACGTGG
ACCAGGAACTGGACATCAACCGGCTGTCCGACTACGATGTGGACCATATCGTGCCTCAGAGCTTTCTGAA
GGACGACTCCATCGACAACAAGGTGCTGACCAGAAGCGACAAGAACCGGGGCAAGAGCGACAACGTGCCC
TCCGAAGAGGTCGTGAAGAAGATGAAGAACTACTGGCGGCAGCTGCTGAACGCCAAGCTGATTACCCAGA
GAAAGTTCGACAATCTGACCAAGGCCGAGAGAGGCGGCCTGAGCGAACTGGATAAGGCCGGCTTCATCAA
GAGACAGCTGGTGGAAACCCGGCAGATCACAAAGCACGTGGCACAGATCCTGGACTCCCGGATGAACACT
AAGTACGACGAGAATGACAAGCTGATCCGGGAAGTGAAAGTGATCACCCTGAAGTCCAAGCTGGTGTCCG
ATTTCCGGAAGGATTTCCAGTTTTACAAAGTGCGCGAGATCAACAACTACCACCACGCCCACGACGCCTA
CCTGAACGCCGTCGTGGGAACCGCCCTGATCAAAAAGTACCCTAAGCTGGAAAGCGAGTTCGTGTACGGC
GACTACAAGGTGTACGACGTGCGGAAGATGATCGCCAAGAGCGAGCAGGAAATCGGCAAGGCTACCGCCA
AGTACTTCTTCTACAGCAACATCATGAACTTTTTCAAGACCGAGATTACCCTGGCCAACGGCGAGATCCG
GAAGCGGCCTCTGATCGAGACAAACGGCGAAACCGGGGAGATCGTGTGGGATAAGGGCCGGGATTTTGCC
ACCGTGCGGAAAGTGCTGAGCATGCCCCAAGTGAATATCGTGAAAAAGACCGAGGTGCAGACAGGCGGCT
TCAGCAAAGAGTCTATCCTGCCCAAGAGGAACAGCGATAAGCTGATCGCCAGAAAGAAGGACTGGGACCC
TAAGAAGTACGGCGGCTTCGACAGCCCCACCGTGGCCTATTCTGTGCTGGTGGTGGCCAAAGTGGAAAAG
GGCAAGTCCAAGAAACTGAAGAGTGTGAAAGAGCTGCTGGGGATCACCATCATGGAAAGAAGCAGCTTCG
AGAAGAATCCCATCGACTTTCTGGAAGCCAAGGGCTACAAAGAAGTGAAAAAGGACCTGATCATCAAGCT
GCCTAAGTACTCCCTGTTCGAGCTGGAAAACGGCCGGAAGAGAATGCTGGCCTCTGCCGGCGAACTGCAG
AAGGGAAACGAACTGGCCCTGCCCTCCAAATATGTGAACTTCCTGTACCTGGCCAGCCACTATGAGAAGC
TGAAGGGCTCCCCCGAGGATAATGAGCAGAAACAGCTGTTTGTGGAACAGCACAAGCACTACCTGGACGA
GATCATCGAGCAGATCAGCGAGTTCTCCAAGAGAGTGATCCTGGCCGACGCTAATCTGGACAAAGTGCTG
TCCGCCTACAACAAGCACCGGGATAAGCCCATCAGAGAGCAGGCCGAGAATATCATCCACCTGTTTACCC
TGACCAATCTGGGAGCCCCTGCCGCCTTCAAGTACTTTGACACCACCATCGACCGGAAGAGGTACACCAG
CACCAAAGAGGTGCTGGACGCCACCCTGATCCACCAGAGCATCACCGGCCTGTACGAGACACGGATCGAC
CTGTCTCAGCTGGGAGGCGACAAAAGGCCGGCGGCCACGAAAAAGGCCGGCCAGGCAAAAAAGAAAAAGT
AAGAATTCCTAGAGCTCGCTGATCAGCCTCGACTGTGCCTTCTAGTTGCCAGCCATCTGTTGTTTGCCCC
TCCCCCGTGCCTTCCTTGACCCTGGAAGGTGCCACTCCCACTGTCCTTTCCTAATAAAATGAGGAAATTG
CATCGCATTGTCTGAGTAGGTGTCATTCTATTCTGGGGGGTGGGGTGGGGCAGGACAGCAAGGGGGAGGA
TTGGGAAGAGAATAGCAGGCATGCTGGGGAGCGGCCGCAGGAACCCCTAGTGATGGAGTTGGCCACTCCC
TCTCTGCGCGCTCGCTCGCTCACTGAGGCCGGGCGACCAAAGGTCGCCCGACGCCCGGGCTTTGCCCGGG
CGGCCTCAGTGAGCGAGCGAGCGCGCAGCTGCCTGCAGGGGCGCCTGATGCGGTATTTTCTCCTTACGCA
TCTGTGCGGTATTTCACACCGCATA
[95 nt withheld, positions 5976-6070]
T
[46 nt withheld, positions 6072-6117]
C
[141 nt withheld, positions 6119-6259]
CCTTTGACGTTGGAGTCCACGTTCTTT
[37 nt withheld, positions 6287-6323]
ACTCTATCTCGGGCTATTCTTTTGATTTATAAGGGATTTTGCCGATTTCGGTCTATTGGTTAAAAAATGA
GCTGATTTAACAAAAATTTAACGCGAATTTTAACAAAATATTAACGTTTACAATTTTATGGTGCACTCTC
AGTACAATCTGCTCTGATGCCGCATAGTTAAGCCAGCCCCGACACCCGCCAACACCCGCTGACGCGCCCT
GACGGGCTTGTCTGCTCCCGGCATCCGCTTACAGACAAGCTGTGACCGTCTCCGGGAGCTGCATGTGTCA
GAGGTTTTCACCGTCATCACCGAAACGCGCGAGACGAAAGGGCCTCGTGATACGCCTATTTTTATAGGTT
AATGTCATGATAATAATGGTTTCTTAGACGTCAGGTGGCACTTTTCGGGGAAATGTGCGCGGAACCCCTA
TTTGTTTATTTTTCTAAATACATTCAAATATGTATCCGCTCATGAGACAATAACCCTGATAAATGCTTCA
ATAATATTGAAAAAGGAAGAGTATGAGTATTCAACATTTCCGTGTCGCCCTTATTCCCTTTTTTGCGGCA
TTTTGCCTTCCTGTTTTTGCTCACCCAGAAACGCTGGTGAAAGTAAAAGATGCTGAAGATCAGTTGGGTG
CACGAGTGGGTTACATCGAACTGGATCTCAACAGCGGTAAGATCCTTGAGAGTTTTCGCCCCGAAGAACG
TTTTCCAATGATGAGCACTTTTAAAGTTCTGCTATGTGGCGCGGTATTATCCCGTATTGACGCCGGGCAA
GAGCAACTCGGTCGCCGCATACACTATTCTCAGAATGACTTGGTTGAGTACTCACCAGTCACAGAAAAGC
ATCTTACGGATGGCATGACAGTAAGAGAATTATGCAGTGCTGCCATAACCATGAGTGATAACACTGCGGC
CAACTTACTTCTGACAACGATCGGAGGACCGAAGGAGCTAACCGCTTTTTTGCACAACATGGGGGATCAT
GTAACTCGCCTTGATCGTTGGGAACCGGAGCTGAATGAAGCCATACCAAACGACGAGCGTGACACCACGA
TGCCTGTAGCAATGGCAACAACGTTGCGCAAACTATTAACTGGCGAACTACTTACTCTAGCTTCCCGGCA
ACAATTAATAGACTGGATGGAGGCGGATAAAGTTGCAGGACCACTTCTGCGCTCGGCCCTTCCGGCTGGC
TGGTTTATTGCTGATAAATCTGGAGCCGGTGAGCGTGGAAGCCGCGGTATCATTGCAGCACTGGGGCCAG
ATGGTAAGCCCTCCCGTATCGTAGTTATCTACACGACGGGGAGTCAGGCAACTATGGATGAACGAAATAG
ACAGATCGCTGAGATAGGTGCCTCACTGATTAAGCATTGGTAACTGTCAGACCAAGTTTACTCATATATA
CTTTAGATTGATTTAAAACTTCATTTTTAATTTAAAAGGATCTAGGTGAAGATCCTTTTTGATAATCTCA
TGACCAAAATCCCTTAACGTGAGTTTTCGTTCCACTGAGCGTCAGACCCCGTAGAAAAGATCAAAGGATC
TTCTTGAGATCCTTTTTTTCTGCGCGTAATCTGCTGCTTGCAAACAAAAAAACCACCGCTACCAGCGGTG
GTTTGTTTGCCGGATCAAGAGCTACCAACTCTTTTTCCGAAGGTAACTGGCTTCAGCAGAGCGCAGATAC
CAAATACTGTTCTTCTAGTGTAGCCGTAGTTAGGCCACCACTTCAAGAACTCTGTAGCACCGCCTACATA
CCTCGCTCTGCTAATCCTGTTACCAGTGGCTGCTGCCAGTGGCGATAAGTCGTGTCTTACCGGGTTGGAC
TCAAGACGATAGTTACCGGATAAGGCGCAGCGGTCGGGCTGAACGGGGGGTTCGTGCACACAGCCCAGCT
TGGAGCGAACGACCTACACCGAACTGAGATACCTACAGCGTGAGCTATGAGAAAGCGCCACGCTTCCCGA
AGGGAGAAAGGCGGACAGGTATCCGGTAAGCGGCAGGGTCGGAACAGGAGAGCGCACGAGGGAGCTTCCA
GGGGGAAACGCCTGGTATCTTTATAGTCCTGTCGGGTTTCGCCACCTCTGACTTGAGCGTCGATTTTTGT
GATGCTCGTCAGGGGGGCGGAGCCTATGGAAAAACGCCAGCAACGCGGCCTTTTTACGGTTCCTGGCCTT
TTGCTGGCCTTTTGCTCACATGT
